Addgene plasmid #45025: CAG-NeuroD1iresGFP
Depositing lab: Connie Cepko. Depositing organization: Harvard Medical School. Publication: NeuroD factors regulate cell fate and neurite stratification in the developing retina. Cherry TJ, Wang S, Bormuth I, Schwab M, Olson J, Cepko CL. J Neurosci. 2011 May 18;31(20):7365-79. doi: 10.1523/JNEUROSCI.2555-10.2011. PubMed 21593321.
Backbone
  Vector backbone: pCAGIG
  Backbone manufacturer: Matsuda & Cepko
  Backbone size w/o insert (bp): 6135
  Total vector size (bp): 7196
  Vector type: Mammalian Expression
Growth in bacteria
  Bacterial resistance: Ampicillin, 100 μg/mL
  Growth temperature: 37°C
  Growth strain: DH5alpha
  Copy number: High Copy
Gene/Insert
  Gene/Insert name: NeuroD1
  Species: M. musculus (mouse)
  Insert size (bp): 1073
  Entrez Gene: Neurod1 (a.k.a. BETA2, BHF-1, Nd1, Neurod, bHLHa3)
  Promoter: CAG
  Cloning method: Restriction Enzyme; 5′ cloning site EcoRI (not destroyed); 3′ cloning site NotI (not destroyed)
  Sequencing primers: 5′ pCAG-F; 3′ IRES-R
Terms and licenses: Academic/Nonprofit Terms; Industry Terms: Not Available to Industry
How to cite: CAG-NeuroD1iresGFP was a gift from Connie Cepko (Addgene plasmid # 45025 ; http://n2t.net/addgene:45025 ; RRID:Addgene_45025)
