[The description below was written by a language model from this plasmid's Addgene catalogue record and pLannotate feature annotations shown in this document.]
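Description:
CAG-NeuroD1iresGFP is a mammalian expression plasmid of about 7.2 kb, built on the pCAGIG backbone, that co-expresses mouse NeuroD1 and EGFP from a single transcript. It is maintained in E. coli through a high-copy ColE1/pUC-type origin and selected with ampicillin via the β-lactamase gene and its native promoter. The backbone also carries an SV40 origin of replication, which can support episomal amplification in cells expressing SV40 large T antigen. A partial SV40 promoter, an SV40 polyadenylation signal, and leftover lac promoter/operator and lacI fragments are cloning-vector remnants with no evident role in the expression cassette. The record shows no mammalian selection marker, so the plasmid suits transient delivery rather than drug-selected stable lines.

The payload is driven by the composite CAG promoter, made up of the cytomegalovirus immediate-early enhancer, the chicken β-actin promoter and a chimeric β-actin/β-globin intron, which gives strong, broad expression in vertebrate cells. The Neurod1 coding sequence, roughly 1.07 kb and inserted between retained EcoRI and NotI sites, encodes a basic helix-loop-helix transcriptional activator that binds E-box motifs and contributes to neuronal and retinal cell differentiation. Downstream, an EMCV internal ribosome entry site allows cap-independent translation of EGFP from the same mRNA. Fluorescence therefore marks cells expressing untagged NeuroD1 without fusing the two proteins. A rabbit β-globin polyadenylation signal terminates the bicistronic message. The associated publication concerns NeuroD factors in cell fate and neurite stratification in the developing retina, which points to use in NeuroD1 misexpression experiments where transfected cells are tracked by GFP.
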