Features (pLannotate 1.2.2; 19 found; start..end, strand, type, name):
      4..383     +  enhancer       CMV enhancer: human cytomegalovirus immediate early enhancer
    386..661     +  promoter       chicken β-actin promoter: No description available
    662..1670    +  intron         chimeric intron: chimera between introns from chicken β-actin and rabbit β-globin
   1725..2795    +  CDS            Neurod1: NDF1_MOUSE - Also known as Neurod. Experimental evidence at protein level: Swiss-Prot protein existence level 1. Acts as a transcriptional activator: mediates transcriptional activation by binding to E box-containing promoter consensus core sequences 5'-CANNTG-3'. Associates with the p300/CBP transcription coactivator complex to stimulate transcription of the secretin gene as well as the gene encoding the cyclin-dependent kinase inhibitor CDKN1A. Contributes to the regulation of several cell differentiation pathways, like those that promote the formation of early retinal ganglion cells, inner
   2939..3401    +  misc_feature   IRES: internal ribosome entry site (IRES) of the encephalomyocarditis virus (EMCV)
   3415..4134    +  CDS            EGFP: the original enhanced GFP (Yang et al., 1996) mammalian codon-optimized
   4163..4185    +  misc_feature   MCS (fragment): pUC18/19 multiple cloning site
   4285..4340    +  polyA_signal   β-globin poly(A) signal: rabbit β-globin polyadenylation signal (Gil and Proudfoot, 1987)
   4723..4739    -  protein_bind   lac operator: The lac repressor binds to the lac operator to inhibit transcription in E. coli. This inhibition can be relieved by adding lactose or isopropyl-β-D-thiogalactopyranoside (IPTG). lac repressor encoded by lacI
   4747..4777    -  promoter       lac promoter: promoter for the E. coli lac operon
   4792..4813    -  protein_bind   CAP binding site: CAP binding activates transcription in the presence of cAMP. E. coli catabolite activator protein
   4826..4865    -  CDS            lacI (fragment): lac repressor; lacI; The lac repressor binds to the lac operator to inhibit transcription in E. coli. This inhibition can be relieved by adding lactose or isopropyl-β-D-thiogalactopyranoside (IPTG).
   4872..4894    +  promoter       SV40 promoter (fragment): SV40 enhancer and early promoter
   4918..5053    +  rep_origin     SV40 ori: SV40 origin of replication
   5073..5207    +  polyA_signal   SV40 poly(A) signal: SV40 polyadenylation signal
   5209..5263    -  CDS            lacI (fragment): lac repressor; lacI; The lac repressor binds to the lac operator to inhibit transcription in E. coli. This inhibition can be relieved by adding lactose or isopropyl-β-D-thiogalactopyranoside (IPTG).
   5446..6034    -  rep_origin     ori: high-copy-number ColE1/pMB1/pBR322/pUC origin of replication
   6205..7065    -  CDS            AmpR: β-lactamase; bla; confers resistance to ampicillin, carbenicillin, and related antibiotics
   7066..7170    -  promoter       AmpR promoter: bla
>Addgene plasmid #45025 | CAG-NeuroD1iresGFP | depositor full sequence | sequence record 62337 | CAG-NeuroD1iresGFP sequence 7196 bps
GTCGACATTGATTATTGACTAGTTATTAATAGTAATCAATTACGGGGTCATTAGTTCATAGCCCATATAT
GGAGTTCCGCGTTACATAACTTACGGTAAATGGCCCGCCTGGCTGACCGCCCAACGACCCCCGCCCATTG
ACGTCAATAATGACGTATGTTCCCATAGTAACGCCAATAGGGACTTTCCATTGACGTCAATGGGTGGACT
ATTTACGGTAAACTGCCCACTTGGCAGTACATCAAGTGTATCATATGCCAAGTACGCCCCCTATTGACGT
CAATGACGGTAAATGGCCCGCCTGGCATTATGCCCAGTACATGACCTTATGGGACTTTCCTACTTGGCAG
TACATCTACGTATTAGTCATCGCTATTACCATGGGTCGAGGTGAGCCCCACGTTCTGCTTCACTCTCCCC
ATCTCCCCCCCCTCCCCACCCCCAATTTTGTATTTATTTATTTTTTAATTATTTTGTGCAGCGATGGGGG
CGGGGGGGGGGGGGGCGCGCGCCAGGCGGGGCGGGGCGGGGCGAGGGGCGGGGCGGGGCGAGGCGGAGAG
GTGCGGCGGCAGCCAATCAGAGCGGCGCGCTCCGAAAGTTTCCTTTTATGGCGAGGCGGCGGCGGCGGCG
GCCCTATAAAAAGCGAAGCGCGCGGCGGGCGGGAGTCGCTGCGTTGCCTTCGCCCCGTGCCCCGCTCCGC
GCCGCCTCGCGCCGCCCGCCCCGGCTCTGACTGACCGCGTTACTCCCACAGGTGAGCGGGCGGGACGGCC
CTTCTCCTCCGGGCTGTAATTAGCGCTTGGTTTAATGACGGCTCGTTTCTTTTCTGTGGCTGCGTGAAAG
CCTTAAAGGGCTCCGGGAGGGCCCTTTGTGCGGGGGGGAGCGGCTCGGGGGGTGCGTGCGTGTGTGTGTG
CGTGGGGAGCGCCGCGTGCGGCCCGCGCTGCCCGGCGGCTGTGAGCGCTGCGGGCGCGGCGCGGGGCTTT
GTGCGCTCCGCGTGTGCGCGAGGGGAGCGCGGCCGGGGGCGGTGCCCCGCGGTGCGGGGGGGCTGCGAGG
GGAACAAAGGCTGCGTGCGGGGTGTGTGCGTGGGGGGGTGAGCAGGGGGTGTGGGCGCGGCGGTCGGGCT
GTAACCCCCCCCTGCACCCCCCTCCCCGAGTTGCTGAGCACGGCCCGGCTTCGGGTGCGGGGCTCCGTGC
GGGGCGTGGCGCGGGGCTCGCCGTGCCGGGCGGGGGGTGGCGGCAGGTGGGGGTGCCGGGCGGGGCGGGG
CCGCCTCGGGCCGGGGAGGGCTCGGGGGAGGGGCGCGGCGGCCCCGGAGCGCCGGCGGCTGTCGAGGCGC
GGCGAGCCGCAGCCATTGCCTTTTATGGTAATCGTGCGAGAGGGCGCAGGGACTTCCTTTGTCCCAAATC
TGGCGGAGCCGAAATCTGGGAGGCGCCGCCGCACCCCCTCTAGCGGGCGCGGGCGAAGCGGTGCGGCGCC
GGCAGGAAGGAAATGGGCGGGGAGGGCCTTCGTGCGTCGCCGCGCCGCCGTCCCCTTCTCCATCTCCAGC
CTCGGGGCTGCCGCAGGGGGACGGCTGCCTTCGGGGGGGACGGGGCAGGGCGGGGTTCGGCTTCTGGCGT
GTGACCGGCGGCTCTAGAGCCTCTGCTAACCATGTTCATGCCTTCTTCTTTTTCCTACAGCTCCTGGGCA
ACGTGCTGGTTGTTGTGCTGTCTCATCATTTTGGCAAAGAATTCATGACCAAATCATACAGCGAGAGCGG
GCTGATGGGCGAGCCTCAGCCCCAAGGTCCCCCAAGCTGGACAGATGAGTGTCTCAGTTCTCAGGACGAG
GAACACGAGGCAGACAAGAAAGAGGACGAGCTTGAAGCCATGAATGCAGAGGAGGACTCTCTGAGAAACG
GGGGAGAGGAGGAGGAGGAAGATGAGGATCTAGAGGAAGAGGAGGAAGAAGAAGAGGAGGAGGAGGATCA
AAAGCCCAAGAGACGGGGTCCCAAAAAGAAAAAGATGACCAAGGCGCGCCTAGAACGTTTTAAATTAAGG
CGCATGAAGGCCAACGCCCGCGAGCGGAACCGCATGCACGGGCTGAACGCGGCGCTGGACAACCTGCGCA
AGGTGGTACCTTGCTACTCCAAGACCCAGAAACTGTCTAAAATAGAGACACTGCGCTTGGCCAAGAACTA
CATCTGGGCTCTGTCAGAGATCCTGCGCTCAGGCAAAAGCCCTGATCTGGTCTCCTTCGTACAGACGCTC
TGCAAAGGTTTGTCCCAGCCCACTACCAATTTGGTCGCCGGCTGCCTGCAGCTCAACCCTCGGACTTTCT
TGCCTGAGCAGAACCCGGACATGCCCCCGCATCTGCCAACCGCCAGCGCTTCCTTCCCGGTGCATCCCTA
CTCCTACCAGTCCCCTGGACTGCCCAGCCCGCCCTACGGCACCATGGACAGCTCCCACGTCTTCCACGTC
AAGCCGCCGCCACACGCCTACAGCGCAGCTCTGGAGCCCTTCTTTGAAAGCCCCCTAACTGACTGCACCA
GCCCTTCCTTTGACGGACCCCTCAGCCCGCCGCTCAGCATCAATGGCAACTTCTCTTTCAAACACGAACC
ATCCGCCGAGTTTGAAAAAAATTATGCCTTTACCATGCACTACCCTGCAGCGACGCTGGCAGGGCCCCAA
AGCCACGGATCAATCTTCTCTTCCGGTGCCGCTGCCCCTCGCTGCGAGATCCCCATAGACAACATTATGT
CTTTCGATAGCCATTCGCATCATGAGCGAGTCATGAGTGCCCAGCTTAATGCCATCTTTCACGATTAGCG
GCCGCTACGTAAATTCCGCCCCCCCCCCCCCTCTCCCTCCCCCCCCCCTAACGTTACTGGCCGAAGCCGC
TTGGAATAAGGCCGGTGTGCGTTTGTCTATATGTTATTTTCCACCATATTGCCGTCTTTTGGCAATGTGA
GGGCCCGGAAACCTGGCCCTGTCTTCTTGACGAGCATTCCTAGGGGTCTTTCCCCTCTCGCCAAAGGAAT
GCAAGGTCTGTTGAATGTCGTGAAGGAAGCAGTTCCTCTGGAAGCTTCTTGAAGACAAACAACGTCTGTA
GCGACCCTTTGCAGGCAGCGGAACCCCCCACCTGGCGACAGGTGCCTCTGCGGCCAAAAGCCACGTGTAT
AAGATACACCTGCAAAGGCGGCACAACCCCAGTGCCACGTTGTGAGTTGGATAGTTGTGGAAAGAGTCAA
ATGGCTCTCCTCAAGCGTATTCAACAAGGGGCTGAAGGATGCCCAGAAGGTACCCCATTGTATGGGATCT
GATCTGGGGCCTCGGTGCACATGCTTTACATGTGTTTAGTCGAGGTTAAAAAAACGTCTAGGCCCCCCGA
ACCACGGGGACGTGGTTTTCCTTTGAAAAACACGATGATAATATGGCCACAACCATGGTGAGCAAGGGCG
AGGAGCTGTTCACCGGGGTGGTGCCCATCCTGGTCGAGCTGGACGGCGACGTAAACGGCCACAAGTTCAG
CGTGTCCGGCGAGGGCGAGGGCGATGCCACCTACGGCAAGCTGACCCTGAAGTTCATCTGCACCACCGGC
AAGCTGCCCGTGCCCTGGCCCACCCTCGTGACCACCCTGACCTACGGCGTGCAGTGCTTCAGCCGCTACC
CCGACCACATGAAGCAGCACGACTTCTTCAAGTCCGCCATGCCCGAAGGCTACGTCCAGGAGCGCACCAT
CTTCTTCAAGGACGACGGCAACTACAAGACCCGCGCCGAGGTGAAGTTCGAGGGCGACACCCTGGTGAAC
CGCATCGAGCTGAAGGGCATCGACTTCAAGGAGGACGGCAACATCCTGGGGCACAAGCTGGAGTACAACT
ACAACAGCCACAACGTCTATATCATGGCCGACAAGCAGAAGAACGGCATCAAGGTGAACTTCAAGATCCG
CCACAACATCGAGGACGGCAGCGTGCAGCTCGCCGACCACTACCAGCAGAACACCCCCATCGGCGACGGC
CCCGTGCTGCTGCCCGACAACCACTACCTGAGCACCCAGTCCGCCCTGAGCAAAGACCCCAACGAGAAGC
GCGATCACATGGTCCTGCTGGAGTTCGTGACCGCCGCCGGGATCACTCTCGGCATGGACGAGCTGTACAA
GTAAAGCGGCCGGCCGCCAGCACAGTGGTCGATCGACCTGCAGGCATGCAAGCTTCAGCCAATGCCCTGG
CTCACAAATACCACTGAGATCTTTTTCCCTCTGCCAAAAATTATGGGGACATCATGAAGCCCCTTGAGCA
TCTGACTTCTGGCTAATAAAGGAAATTTATTTTCATTGCAATAGTGTGTTGGAATTTTTTGTGTCTCTCA
CTCGGAAGGACATATGGGAGGGCAAATCATTTAAAACATCAGAATGAGTATTTGGTTTAGAGTTTGGCAA
CATATGCCATATGCTGGCTGCCATGAACAAAGGTGGCTATAAAGAGGTCATCAGTATATGAAACAGCCCC
CTGCTGTCCATTCCTTATTCCATAGAAAAGCCTTGACTTGAGGTTAGATTTTTTTTATATTTTGTTTTGT
GTTATTTTTTTCTTTAACATCCCTAAAATTTTCCTTACATGTTTTACTAGCCAGATTTTTCCTCCTCTCC
TGACTACTCCCAGTCATAGCTGTCCCTCTTCTCTTATGAAGATCCCTCGACCTGCAGCCCAAGCTTGGCG
TAATCATGGTCATAGCTGTTTCCTGTGTGAAATTGTTATCCGCTCACAATTCCACACAACATACGAGCCG
GAAGCATAAAGTGTAAAGCCTGGGGTGCCTAATGAGTGAGCTAACTCACATTAATTGCGTTGCGCTCACT
GCCCGCTTTCCAGTCGGGAAACCTGTCGTGCCAGCGGATCCGCATCTCAATTAGTCAGCAACCATAGTCC
CGCCCCTAACTCCGCCCATCCCGCCCCTAACTCCGCCCAGTTCCGCCCATTCTCCGCCCCATGGCTGACT
AATTTTTTTTATTTATGCAGAGGCCGAGGCCGCCTCGGCCTCTGAGCTATTCCAGAAGTAGTGAGGAGGC
TTTTTTGGAGGCCTAGGCTTTTGCAAAAAGCTAACTTGTTTATTGCAGCTTATAATGGTTACAAATAAAG
CAATAGCATCACAAATTTCACAAATAAAGCATTTTTTTCACTGCATTCTAGTTGTGGTTTGTCCAAACTC
ATCAATGTATCTTATCATGTCTGGATCCGCTGCATTAATGAATCGGCCAACGCGCGGGGAGAGGCGGTTT
GCGTATTGGGCGCTCTTCCGCTTCCTCGCTCACTGACTCGCTGCGCTCGGTCGTTCGGCTGCGGCGAGCG
GTATCAGCTCACTCAAAGGCGGTAATACGGTTATCCACAGAATCAGGGGATAACGCAGGAAAGAACATGT
GAGCAAAAGGCCAGCAAAAGGCCAGGAACCGTAAAAAGGCCGCGTTGCTGGCGTTTTTCCATAGGCTCCG
CCCCCCTGACGAGCATCACAAAAATCGACGCTCAAGTCAGAGGTGGCGAAACCCGACAGGACTATAAAGA
TACCAGGCGTTTCCCCCTGGAAGCTCCCTCGTGCGCTCTCCTGTTCCGACCCTGCCGCTTACCGGATACC
TGTCCGCCTTTCTCCCTTCGGGAAGCGTGGCGCTTTCTCAATGCTCACGCTGTAGGTATCTCAGTTCGGT
GTAGGTCGTTCGCTCCAAGCTGGGCTGTGTGCACGAACCCCCCGTTCAGCCCGACCGCTGCGCCTTATCC
GGTAACTATCGTCTTGAGTCCAACCCGGTAAGACACGACTTATCGCCACTGGCAGCAGCCACTGGTAACA
GGATTAGCAGAGCGAGGTATGTAGGCGGTGCTACAGAGTTCTTGAAGTGGTGGCCTAACTACGGCTACAC
TAGAAGGACAGTATTTGGTATCTGCGCTCTGCTGAAGCCAGTTACCTTCGGAAAAAGAGTTGGTAGCTCT
TGATCCGGCAAACAAACCACCGCTGGTAGCGGTGGTTTTTTTGTTTGCAAGCAGCAGATTACGCGCAGAA
AAAAAGGATCTCAAGAAGATCCTTTGATCTTTTCTACGGGGTCTGACGCTCAGTGGAACGAAAACTCACG
TTAAGGGATTTTGGTCATGAGATTATCAAAAAGGATCTTCACCTAGATCCTTTTAAATTAAAAATGAAGT
TTTAAATCAATCTAAAGTATATATGAGTAAACTTGGTCTGACAGTTACCAATGCTTAATCAGTGAGGCAC
CTATCTCAGCGATCTGTCTATTTCGTTCATCCATAGTTGCCTGACTCCCCGTCGTGTAGATAACTACGAT
ACGGGAGGGCTTACCATCTGGCCCCAGTGCTGCAATGATACCGCGAGACCCACGCTCACCGGCTCCAGAT
TTATCAGCAATAAACCAGCCAGCCGGAAGGGCCGAGCGCAGAAGTGGTCCTGCAACTTTATCCGCCTCCA
TCCAGTCTATTAATTGTTGCCGGGAAGCTAGAGTAAGTAGTTCGCCAGTTAATAGTTTGCGCAACGTTGT
TGCCATTGCTACAGGCATCGTGGTGTCACGCTCGTCGTTTGGTATGGCTTCATTCAGCTCCGGTTCCCAA
CGATCAAGGCGAGTTACATGATCCCCCATGTTGTGCAAAAAAGCGGTTAGCTCCTTCGGTCCTCCGATCG
TTGTCAGAAGTAAGTTGGCCGCAGTGTTATCACTCATGGTTATGGCAGCACTGCATAATTCTCTTACTGT
CATGCCATCCGTAAGATGCTTTTCTGTGACTGGTGAGTACTCAACCAAGTCATTCTGAGAATAGTGTATG
CGGCGACCGAGTTGCTCTTGCCCGGCGTCAATACGGGATAATACCGCGCCACATAGCAGAACTTTAAAAG
TGCTCATCATTGGAAAACGTTCTTCGGGGCGAAAACTCTCAAGGATCTTACCGCTGTTGAGATCCAGTTC
GATGTAACCCACTCGTGCACCCAACTGATCTTCAGCATCTTTTACTTTCACCAGCGTTTCTGGGTGAGCA
AAAACAGGAAGGCAAAATGCCGCAAAAAAGGGAATAAGGGCGACACGGAAATGTTGAATACTCATACTCT
TCCTTTTTCAATATTATTGAAGCATTTATCAGGGTTATTGTCTCATGAGCGGATACATATTTGAATGTAT
TTAGAAAAATAAACAAATAGGGGTTCCGCGCACATTTCCCCGAAAAGTGCCACCTG
