>Addgene plasmid #45025 | CAG-NeuroD1iresGFP | addgene partial sequence | sequence record 63980 | CAG_enh-R 5'-AACGCCAATAGGGACTTTCC-3'
AATGGACGGTAAATGGCCCGCCTGGCATTATGCCCAGTACATGACCTTATGGGACTTTCCTACTTGGCAG
TACATCTACGTATTAGTCATCGCTATTACCATGGTCGAGGTGAGCCCCACGTTCTGCTTCACTCTCCCCA
TCTCCCCCCCCTCCCCACCCCCAATTTTG
