>Addgene plasmid #45025 | CAG-NeuroD1iresGFP | addgene partial sequence | sequence record 64154 | EGFP-N 5'-CGTCGCCGTCCAGCTCGACCAG-3'
CTCGCCCTTGCTCACCATGGTTGTGGCCATATTATCATCGTGTTTTTCAAAGGAAAACCACGTCCCCGTG
GTTCGGGGGGCCTAGACGTTTTTTTAACCTCGACTAAACACATGTAAAGCATGTGCACCGAGGCCCCAGA
TCAGATCCCATACAATGGGGTACCTTCTGGGCATCCTTCAGCCCCTTGTTGAATACGCTTGAGGAGAGCC
ATTTGACTCTTTCCACAACTATCCAACTCACAACGTGGCACTGGGGTTGTGCCGCCTTTGCAGGTGTATC
TTATACACGTGGCTTTTGGCCGCAGAGGCACCTGTCGCCAGGTGGGGGGTTCCGCTGCCTGCAAAGGGTC
GCTACAGACGTTGTTTGTCTTCAAGAAGCTTCCAGAGGAACTGCTTCCTTCACGACATTCAACAGACCTT
GCATTCCTTTGGCGAGAGGGGAAAGACCCCTAGGAATGCTCGTCAAGAAGACAGGGCCAGGTTTCCGGGC
CCTCACATTGCCAAAAGACGGCAATATGGTGGAAAATAACATATAGACAAACGCACACCGGCCTTATTCC
AAGCGGCTTCGGCCAGTAACGTTAGGGGGGGGGG
