>Addgene plasmid #45025 | CAG-NeuroD1iresGFP | addgene partial sequence | sequence record 64156 | pCAGIG-F 5'-GTCCCCTTCTCCATCTCCAG-3'
CTTCGGCTTCTGGCGTGTGACCGGCGGCTCTAGAGCCTCTGCTAACCATGTTCATGCCTTCTTCTTTTTC
CTACAGCTCCTGGGCAACGTGCTGGTTATTGTGCTGTCTCATCATTTTGGCAAAGAATTCATGACCAAAT
CATACAGCGAGAGCGGGCTGATGGGCGAGCCTCAGCCCCAAGGTCCCCCAAGCTGGACAGATGAGTGTCT
CAGTTCTCAGGACGAGGAACACGAGGCAGACAAGAAAGAGGACGAGCTTGAAGCCATGAATGCAGAGGAG
GACTCTCTGAGAAACGGGGGAGAGGAGGAGGAGGAAGATGAGGATCTAGAGGAAGAGGAGGAAGAAGAAG
AGGAGGAGGAGGATCAAAAGCCCAAGAGACGGGGTCCCAAAAAGAAAAAGATGACCAAGGCGCGCCTAGA
ACGTTTTAAATTAAGGCGCATGAAGGCCAACGCCCGCGAGCGGAACCGCATGCACGGGCTGAACGCGGCG
CTGGACAACCTGCGCAAGGTGGTACCTTGCTACTCCAAGACCCAGAAACTGTCTAAAATAGAGACACTGC
GCTTGGCCAAGAACTACATCTGGGCTCTGTCAGAGATCCTGCGCTCAGGCAAAAGCCCTGATCTGGTCTC
CTTCGTACAGACGCTCTGCAAAGGTTTGTCCCAGCCCACTACCAATTTGGTCGCCGGCTGCCTGCAGCTC
AACCCTCGGACT
